>Addgene plasmid #36223 | pCY 3050-07 | depositor full sequence | sequence record 47092 | pCY 3050-07 sequence 4474 bps
GAACGCGGCCGCCAGCTGAAGCTTCGTACGCTGCAGGTCGACGGATCCCCGGGCTTAAGATCGGTGACGG
TGCTGGTTTAATTAACAGTAAAGGAGAAGAACTTTTCACTGGAGTTGTCCCAATTCTTGTTGAATTAGAT
GGTGATGTTAATGGGCACAAATTTTCTGTCAGTGGAGAGGGTGAAGGTGATGCAACATACGGAAAACTTA
CCCTTAAATTGATTTGCACTACTGGAAAACTACCTGTTCCATGGCCAACACTTGTCACTACTTTGGGTTA
TGGTCTAATGTGCTTTGCTAGATACCCAGATCATATGAAACGGCATGACTTTTTCAAGAGTGCCATGCCC
GAAGGTTATGTACAGGAAAGAACTATATTTTTCAAAGATGACGGGAACTACAAGACACGTGCTGAAGTCA
AGTTTGAAGGTGATACCCTTGTTAATAGAATCGAGTTAAAAGGTATTGATTTTAAAGAAGATGGAAACAT
TCTTGGACACAAATTGGAATACAACTATAACTCACACAATGTATACATCACTGCAGACAAACAAAAGAAT
GGAATCAAAGCTAACTTCAAAATTAGACACAACATTGAAGATGGAGGTGTTCAACTAGCAGACCATTATC
AACAAAATACTCCAATTGGCGATGGCCCTGTCCTTTTACCAGACAACCATTACCTGTCCTATCAATCTGC
CCTTTCGAAAGATCCCAACGAAAAGAGAGACCACATGGTCCTTCTTGAGTTTGTAACAGCTGCTGGGATT
ACACATGGCATGGATGAACTATACAAATAGGGCGCGCCACTTCTAAATAAGCGAATTTCTTATGATTTAT
GATTTTTATTATTAAATAAGTTATAAAAAAAATAAGTGTATACAAATTTTAAAGTGACTCTTAGGTTTTA
AAACGAAAATTCTTATTCTTGAGTAACTCTTTCCTGTAGGTCAGGTTGCTTTCTCAGGTATAGTATGAGG
TCGCTCTTATTGACCACACCTCTACCGGCAGATCCGCTAGGGATAACAGGGTAATATAGATCTGTTTAGC
TTGCCTCGTCCCCGCCGGGTCACCCGGCCAGCGACATGGAGGCCCAGAATACCCTCCTTGACAGTCTTGA
CGTGCGCAGCTCAGGGGCATGATGTGACTGTCGCCCGTACATTTAGCCCATACATCCCCATGTATAATCA
TTTGCATCCATACATTTTGATGGCCGCACGGCGCGAAGCAAAAATTACGGCTCCTCGCTGCAGACCTGCG
AGCAGGGAAACGCTCCCCTCACAGACGCGTTGAATTGTCCCCACGCCGCGCCCCTGTAGAGAAATATAAA
AGGTTAGGATTTGCCACTGAGGTTCTTCTTTCATATACTTCCTTTTAAAATCTTGCTAGGATACAGTTCT
CACATCACATCCGAACATAAACAACCATGGCCAAGTTGACCAGTGCCGTTCCGGTGCTCACCGCGCGCGA
CGTCGCCGGAGCGGTCGAGTTCTGGACCGACCGGCTCGGGTTCTCCCGGGACTTCGTGGAGGACGACTTC
GCCGGTGTGGTCCGGGACGACGTGACCCTGTTCATCAGCGCGGTCCAGGACCAGGTGGTGCCGGACAACA
CCCTGGCCTGGGTGTGGGTGCGCGGCCTGGACGAGCTGTACGCCGAGTGGTCGGAGGTCGTGTCCACGAA
CTTCCGGGACGCCTCCGGGCCGGCCATGACCGAGATCGGCGAGCAGCCGTGGGGGCGGGAGTTCGCCCTG
CGCGACCCGGCCGGCAACTGCGTGCACTTCGTGGCCGAGGAGCAGGACTGATAATCAGTACTGACAATAA
AAAGATTCTTGTTTTCAAGAACTTGTCATTTGTATAGTTTTTTTATATTGTAGTTGTTCTATTTTAATCA
AATGTTAGCGTGATTTATATTTTTTTTCGCCTCGACATCATCTGCCCAGATGCGAAGTTAAGTGCGCAGA
AAGTAATATCATGCGTCAATCGTATGTGAATGCTGGTCGCTATACTGCTGTCGATTCGATACTAACGCCG
CCATCCAGTTTAAACGAGCTCGAATTCATCGATGATATCAGATCCACTAGTGGCCTATGCGGCCGCGGAT
CTGCCGGTCTCCCTATAGTGAGTCGTATTAATTTCGATAAGCCAGGTTAACCTGCATTAATGAATCGGCC
AACGCGCGGGGAGAGGCGGTTTGCGTATTGGGCGCTCTTCCGCTTCCTCGCTCACTGACTCGCTGCGCTC
GGTCGTTCGGCTGCGGCGAGCGGTATCAGCTCACTCAAAGGCGGTAATACGGTTATCCACAGAATCAGGG
GATAACGCAGGAAAGAACATGTGAGCAAAAGGCCAGCAAAAGGCCAGGAACCGTAAAAAGGCCGCGTTGC
TGGCGTTTTTCCATAGGCTCCGCCCCCCTGACGAGCATCACAAAAATCGACGCTCAAGTCAGAGGTGGCG
AAACCCGACAGGACTATAAAGATACCAGGCGTTTCCCCCTGGAAGCTCCCTCGTGCGCTCTCCTGTTCCG
ACCCTGCCGCTTACCGGATACCTGTCCGCCTTTCTCCCTTCGGGAAGCGTGGCGCTTTCTCAATGCTCAC
GCTGTAGGTATCTCAGTTCGGTGTAGGTCGTTCGCTCCAAGCTGGGCTGTGTGCACGAACCCCCCGTTCA
GCCCGACCGCTGCGCCTTATCCGGTAACTATCGTCTTGAGTCCAACCCGGTAAGACACGACTTATCGCCA
CTGGCAGCAGCCACTGGTAACAGGATTAGCAGAGCGAGGTATGTAGGCGGTGCTACAGAGTTCTTGAAGT
GGTGGCCTAACTACGGCTACACTAGAAGGACAGTATTTGGTATCTGCGCTCTGCTGAAGCCAGTTACCTT
CGGAAAAAGAGTTGGTAGCTCTTGATCCGGCAAACAAACCACCGCTGGTAGCGGTGGTTTTTTTGTTTGC
AAGCAGCAGATTACGCGCAGAAAAAAAGGATCTCAAGAAGATCCTTTGATCTTTTCTACGGGGTCTGACG
CTCAGTGGAACGAAAACTCACGTTAAGGGATTTTGGTCATGAGATTATCAAAAAGGATCTTCACCTAGAT
CCTTTTAAATTAAAAATGAAGTTTTAAATCAATCTAAAGTATATATGAGTAAACTTGGTCTGACAGTTAC
CAATGCTTAATCAGTGAGGCACCTATCTCAGCGATCTGTCTATTTCGTTCATCCATAGTTGCCTGACTCC
CCGTCGTGTAGATAACTACGATACGGGAGGGCTTACCATCTGGCCCCAGTGCTGCAATGATACCGCGAGA
CCCACGCTCACCGGCTCCAGATTTATCAGCAATAAACCAGCCAGCCGGAAGGGCCGAGCGCAGAAGTGGT
CCTGCAACTTTATCCGCCTCCATCCAGTCTATTAATTGTTGCCGGGAAGCTAGAGTAAGTAGTTCGCCAG
TTAATAGTTTGCGCAACGTTGTTGCCATTGCTACAGGCATCGTGGTGTCACGCTCGTCGTTTGGTATGGC
TTCATTCAGCTCCGGTTCCCAACGATCAAGGCGAGTTACATGATCCCCCATGTTGTGCAAAAAAGCGGTT
AGCTCCTTCGGTCCTCCGATCGTTGTCAGAAGTAAGTTGGCCGCAGTGTTATCACTCATGGTTATGGCAG
CACTGCATAATTCTCTTACTGTCATGCCATCCGTAAGATGCTTTTCTGTGACTGGTGAGTACTCAACCAA
GTCATTCTGAGAATAGTGTATGCGGCGACCGAGTTGCTCTTGCCCGGCGTCAATACGGGATAATACCGCG
CCACATAGCAGAACTTTAAAAGTGCTCATCATTGGAAAACGTTCTTCGGGGCGAAAACTCTCAAGGATCT
TACCGCTGTTGAGATCCAGTTCGATGTAACCCACTCGTGCACCCAACTGATCTTCAGCATCTTTTACTTT
CACCAGCGTTTCTGGGTGAGCAAAAACAGGAAGGCAAAATGCCGCAAAAAAGGGAATAAGGGCGACACGG
AAATGTTGAATACTCATACTCTTCCTTTTTCAATATTATTGAAGCATTTATCAGGGTTATTGTCTCATGA
GCGGATACATATTTGAATGTATTTAGAAAAATAAACAAATAGGGGTTCCGCGCACATTTCCCCGAAAAGT
GCCACCTGACGTCTAAGAAACCATTATTATCATGACATTAACCTATAAAAATAGGCGTATCACGAGGCCC
TTTCGTCTCGCGCGTTTCGGTGATGACGGTGAAAACCTCTGACACATGCAGCTCCCGGAGACGGTCACAG
CTTGTCTGTAAGCGGATGCCGGGAGCAGACAAGCCCGTCAGGGCGCGTCAGCGGGTGTTGGCGGGTGTCG
GGGCTGGCTTAACTATGCGGCATCAGAGCAGATTGTACTGAGAGTGCACCATATGGACATATTGTCGTTA
GAACGCGGCTACAATTAATACATAACCTTATGTATCATACACATACGATTTAGGTGACACTATA
Features (pLannotate 1.2.2; 13 found; start..end, strand, type, name):
     87..797     +  CDS            mVenus-Q69M: mVenus-Q69M is a basic (constitutively fluorescent) yellow fluorescent protein published in 2010, derived from Aequorea victoria. It is reported to be a very rapidly-maturing monomer.
    821..1008    +  terminator     ADH1 terminator: S. cerevisiae ADH1; transcription terminator for the S. cerevisiae alcohol dehydrogenase 1 (ADH1) gene
   1083..1426    +  promoter       TEF promoter: Ashbya gossypii TEF promoter
   1427..1801    +  CDS            BleoR: antibiotic-binding protein; Sh ble from Streptoalloteichus hindustanus; confers resistance to bleomycin, phleomycin, and Zeocin™
   1810..2007    +  terminator     TEF terminator: Ashbya gossypii TEF terminator
   2112..2130    -  promoter       T7 promoter: promoter for bacteriophage T7 RNA polymerase
   2152..2205    -  CDS            lacI (fragment): lac repressor; lacI; The lac repressor binds to the lac operator to inhibit transcription in E. coli. This inhibition can be relieved by adding lactose or isopropyl-β-D-thiogalactopyranoside (IPTG).
   2388..2976    -  rep_origin     ori: high-copy-number ColE1/pMB1/pBR322/pUC origin of replication
   3147..4007    -  CDS            AmpR: β-lactamase; bla; confers resistance to ampicillin, carbenicillin, and related antibiotics
   4008..4112    -  promoter       AmpR promoter: bla
   4207..4242    +  CDS            rop (fragment): Rop protein, which maintains plasmids at low copy number; rop
   4344..4395    +  misc_feature   bom (fragment): basis of mobility region from pBR322
   4458..2       +  promoter       SP6 promoter (across the origin): promoter for bacteriophage SP6 RNA polymerase
