[The description below was written by a language model from this plasmid's Addgene catalogue record and pLannotate feature annotations shown in this document.]
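Description:
pCY 3050-07 is a yeast tagging cassette plasmid built on the pBS7 backbone. It is not an expression or shuttle vector. Instead it serves as a PCR template, and the amplified module is integrated into the yeast genome by homologous recombination. No yeast origin of replication or centromere is annotated, which fits that template-only role. In E. coli it is propagated through a high-copy ColE1/pUC-type origin with ampicillin selection (AmpR under its own bla promoter). Short lacI, rop and bom fragments and the flanking T7 and SP6 promoters appear to be backbone remnants.

The functional module begins with a Venus-type yellow fluorescent protein coding sequence, which the annotation software matched to mVenus-Q69M. According to the catalogue tag description, a yeast-optimised polylinker precedes it. The ADH1 terminator from S. cerevisiae follows the fluorescent protein. No promoter lies upstream of Venus, because the cassette is meant to be fused in frame to the C-terminus of a chromosomal gene, so the fusion is expressed from that gene's native promoter. Downstream is an independent selection unit in which the Ashbya gossypii TEF promoter and terminator flank the Sh ble gene from Streptoalloteichus hindustanus. This gene confers resistance to Zeocin, phleomycin and bleomycin and allows integrants to be selected. The record lists the marker as the insert, cloned between BglII and SacI and derived in part from pPICZ.

The plasmid belongs to a cassette series designed for live-cell imaging of proteins in yeast, and this member pairs a yellow fluorescent tag with Zeocin selection. The deposited sequence is 4,474 nt, shorter than the listed backbone size. The depositor notes minor sequence discrepancies that do not affect function.
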