Addgene plasmid #36223: pCY 3050-07
Depositing lab: Anne Robinson. Depositing organization: University of Delaware. Publication: Cassette series designed for live-cell imaging of proteins and high-resolution techniques in yeast. Young CL, Raden DL, Caplan JL, Czymmek KJ, Robinson AS. Yeast. 2012 Mar;29(3-4):119-36. doi: 10.1002/yea.2895. Epub 2012 Apr 4. PubMed 22473760.
Backbone
  Vector backbone: pBS7
  Backbone manufacturer: Yeast Resource Center, University of Washington
  Backbone size w/o insert (bp): 4882
  Vector type: Yeast cassette for PCR and homologous recombination
  Selectable markers: Zeocin
Growth in bacteria
  Bacterial resistance: Ampicillin, 100 μg/mL
  Growth temperature: 37°C
  Growth strain: DH5alpha
  Growth instructions: DH5alpha used for DNA recovery of plasmid (i.e. DNA preps).
  Copy number: Unknown
Gene/Insert
  Gene/Insert name: Streptoalloteichus hindustanus bleomycin (Sh ble)
  Species: Streptoalloteichus hindustanus
  Insert size (bp): 970
  Tag / fusion protein: yEpolylinker-Venus-Zeocin (C terminal on backbone)
  Cloning method: Restriction Enzyme; 5′ cloning site BglII (unknown if destroyed); 3′ cloning site SacI (unknown if destroyed)
  Sequencing primers: 5′ GGTCTTGTTAGAATTTGTTACTGC
Resource information
  A portion of this plasmid was derived from a plasmid made by: pPICZ (Invitrogen)
Terms and licenses: Academic/Nonprofit Terms; Industry Terms: Not Available to Industry
Depositor comments: The minor discrepancies between the Addgene and author's sequence do not affect the plasmid function.
How to cite: pCY 3050-07 was a gift from Anne Robinson (Addgene plasmid # 36223 ; http://n2t.net/addgene:36223 ; RRID:Addgene_36223)
