>Addgene plasmid #36223 | pCY 3050-07 | addgene partial sequence | sequence record 47201 | SP6 5'-ATTTAGGTGACACTATAG-3'
GGATCCCGGGCTTAAGATCGGTGACGGTGCTGGTTTAATTAACAGTAAAGGAGAAGAACTTTTCACTGGA
GTTGTCCCAATTCTTGTTGAATTAGATGGTGATGTTAATGGGCACAAATTTTCTGTCAGTGGAGAGGGTG
AAGGTGATGCAACATACGGAAAACTTACCCTTAAATTGATTTGCACTACTGGAAAACTACCTGTTCCATG
GCCAACACTTGTCACTACTTTGGGTTATGGTCTAATGTGCTTTGCTAGATACCCAGATCATATGAAACGG
CATGACTTTTTCAAGAGTGCCATGCCCGAAGGTTATGTACAGGAAAGAACTATATTTTTCAAAGATGACG
GGAACTACAAGACACGTGCTGAAGTCAAGTTTGAAGGTGATACCCTTGTTAATAGAATCGAGTTAAAAGG
TATTGATTTTAAAGAAGATGGAAACATTCTTGGACACAAATTGGAATACAACTATAACTCACACAATGTA
TACATCACTGCAGACAAACAAAAGAATGGAATCAAAGCTAACTTCAAAATTAGACACAACATTGAAGATG
GAGGTGTTCAACTAGCAGACCATTATCAACAAAATACTCCAATTGGCGATGGCCCTGTCCTTTTACCAGA
CAACCATTACCTGTCCTATCAATCTGCCCTTTCGAAAGATCCCAACGAAAAGAGAGACCACATGGTCCTT
CTTGAGTTTGTAACAGCTGCTGGGATTACACATGGCATGGATGAACTATACAAATTCGAACACGACGAAT
TGTAGG
