>Addgene plasmid #36223 | pCY 3050-07 | addgene partial sequence | sequence record 47233 | pHybLex_rev 5'-GAGTCACTTTAAAATTTGTATACAC-3'
AAATCATAAATCATAAGAAATTCGCTTATTTAGAAGTGGCGCGCCCTACAATTCGTCGTGTTCGAATTTG
TATAGTTCATCCATGCCATGTGTAATCCCAGCAGCTGTTACAAACTCAAGAAGGACCATGTGGTCTCTCT
TTTCGTTGGGATCTTTCGAAAGGGCAGATTGATAGGACAGGTAATGGTTGTCTGGTAAAAGGACAGGGCC
ATCGCCAATTGGAGTATTTTGTTGATAATGGTCTGCTAGTTGAACACCTCCATCTTCAATGTTGTGTCTA
ATTTTGAAGTTAGCTTTGATTCCATTCTTTTGTTTGTCTGCAGTGATGTATACATTGTGTGAGTTATAGT
TGTATTCCAATTTGTGTCCAAGAATGTTTCCATCTTCTTTAAAATCAATACCTTTTAACTCGATTCTATT
AACAAGGGTATCACCTTCAAACTTGACTTCAGCACGTGTCTTGTAGTTCCCGTCATCTTTGAAAAATATA
GTTCTTTCCTGTACATAACCTTCGGGCATGGCACTCTTGAAAAAGTCATGCCGTTTCATATGATCTGGGT
ATCTAGCAAAGCACATTAGACCATAACCCAAAGTAGTGACAAGTGTTGGCCATGGAACAGGTAGTTTTCC
AGTAGTGCAAATCAATTTAAGGGTAAGTTTTCCGTATGTTGCATCACCTTCACCCTCTCCACTGACAGAA
AATTTGTGCCCATTAACATCACCATCTAATTCAACAAGAATTGGGACAACTCCAGT
