>Addgene plasmid #36223 | pCY 3050-07 | addgene partial sequence | sequence record 47686 | T7 5'-TAATACGACTCACTATAGGG-3'
ATCATCGATGAATTCGAGCTCGGGATGGCGGCGTTAGTATCGAATCGACAGCAGTATAGCGACCAGCATT
CACATACGATTGACGCATGATATTACTTTCTGCGCACTTAACTTCGCATCTGGGCAGATGATGTCGAGGC
GAAAAAAATATAAATCACGCTAACATTTGATTAAAATAGAACAACTACAATATAAAAAAACTATACAAAT
GTCAAGTTCTTGAAAACAAGAATCTTTTTATTGTCAGTACTGATCAGTCCTGCTCCTCGGCCACGAAGTG
CACGCAGTTGCCGGCCGGGTCGCGCAGGGCGAACTCCCGCCCCCACGGCTGCTCGCCGATCTCGGTCATG
GCCGGCCCGGAGGCGTCCCGGAAGTTCGTGGACACGACCTCCGACCACTCGGCGTACAGCTCGTCCAGGC
CGCGCACCCACACCCAGGCCAGGGTGTTGTCCGGCACCACCTGGTCCTGGACCGCGCTGATGAACAGGGT
CACGTCGTCCCGGACCACACCGGCGAAGTCGTCCTCCACGAAGTCCCGGGAGAACCCGAGCCGGTCGGTC
CAGAACTCGACCGCTCCGGCGACGTCGCGCGCGGTGAGCACCGGAACGGCGCTGGTCAACTTGGCCATGG
TTGTTTATGTTCGGATGTGATGTGAGAACTGTATCCTAGCAAGATTTTAAAAGGAAGTATATGAAAGAAG
AACCTCAGTGGCAAATCCTAACCTTTTATA
